>Addgene plasmid #233185 | pMXs-HRAS(G12V)-IRES-p53DD | addgene full sequence | sequence record 463010 | Addgene NGS Result
TCGGCGACACAGTGTGGGTCCGCCGACACCAGACTAAGAACCTAGAACCTCGCTGGAAAGGACCTTACAC
AGTCCTGCTGACCACCCCCACCGCCCTCAAAGTAGACGGCATCGCAGCTTGGATACACGCCGCCCACGTG
AAGGCTGCCGACCCCGGGGGTGGACCATCCTCTAGACTGCCGGATCTAGCTAGTTAATCGACGGTATCGA
TAAGCTATCAAACAAGTTTGTACAAAAAAGCAGGCTCCACCATGGGAACCAATTCAGTCGACTGGATCCG
GTACCATGACCGAATACAAGCTGGTGGTGGTGGGCGCCGTCGGTGTGGGCAAGAGTGCGCTGACCATCCA
GCTGATCCAGAACCATTTTGTGGACGAATACGACCCCACTATAGAGGATTCCTACCGGAAGCAGGTGGTC
ATTGATGGGGAGACGTGCCTGTTGGACATCCTGGATACCGCCGGCCAGGAGGAGTACAGCGCCATGCGGG
ACCAGTACATGCGCACCGGGGAGGGCTTCCTGTGTGTGTTTGCCATCAACAACACCAAGTCTTTTGAGGA
CATCCACCAGTACAGGGAGCAGATCAAACGGGTGAAGGACTCGGATGACGTGCCCATGGTGCTGGTGGGG
AACAAGTGTGACCTGGCTGCACGCACTGTGGAATCTCGGCAGGCTCAGGACCTCGCCCGAAGCTACGGCA
TCCCCTACATCGAGACCTCGGCCAAGACCCGGCAGGGAGTGGAGGATGCCTTCTACACGTTGGTGCGTGA
GATCCGGCAGCACAAGCTGCGGAAGCTGAACCCTCCTGATGAGAGTGGCCCCGGCTGCATGAGCTGCAAG
TGTGTGCTCTCCTAACTCGAGCGTTACTGGCCGAAGCCGCTTGGAATAAGGCCGGTGTGCGTTTGTCTAT
ATGTTATTTTCCACCATATTGCCGTCTTTTGGCAATGTGAGGGCCCGGAAACCTGGCCCTGTCTTCTTGA
CGAGCATTCCTAGGGGTCTTTCCCCTCTCGCCAAAGGAATGCAAGGTCTGTTGAATGTCGTGAAGGAAGC
AGTTCCTCTGGAAGCTTCTTGAAGACAAACAACGTCTGTAGCGACCCTTTGCAGGCAGCGGAACCCCCCA
CCTGGCGACAGGTGCCTCTGCGGCCAAAAGCCACGTGTATAAGATACACCTGCAAAGGCGGCACAACCCC
AGTGCCACGTTGTGAGTTGGATAGTTGTGGAAAGAGTCAAATGGCTCTCCTCAAGCGTATTCAACAAGGG
GCTGAAGGATGCCCAGAAGGTACCCCATTGTATGGGATCTGATCTGGGGCCTCGGTGCACATGCTTTACA
TGTGTTTAGTCGAGGTTAAAAAAACGTCTAGGCCCCCCGAACCACGGGGACGTGGTTTTCCTTTGAAAAA
ATGACTGCCATGGAGGAGTCACAGTCGGATATCAGCCTCAAGAGAGCGCTGCCCACCTGCACAAGCGCCT
CTCCCCCGCAAAAGAAAAAACCACTTGATGGAGAGTATTTCACCCTCAAGATCCGCGGGCGTAAACGCTT
CGAGATGTTCCGGGAGCTGAATGAGGCCTTAGAGTTAAAGGATGCCCATGCTACAGAGGAGTCTGGAGAC
AGCAGGGCTCACTCCAGCTACCTGAAGACCAAGAAGGGCCAGTCTACTTCCCGCCATAAAAAAACAATGG
TCAAGAAAGTGGGGCCTGACTCAGACTAACTCGAGATATCTAGACCCAGCTTTCTTGTACAAAGTGGTTC
GATAGCTTATCGATAATCAACCTCTGGATTACAAAATTTGTGAAAGATTGACTGGTATTCTTAACTATGT
TGCTCCTTTTACGCTATGTGGATACGCTGCTTTAATGCCTTTGTATCATGCTATTGCTTCCCGTATGGCT
TTCATTTTCTCCTCCTTGTATAAATCCTGGTTGCTGTCTCTTTATGAGGAGTTGTGGCCCGTTGTCAGGC
AACGTGGCGTGGTGTGCACTGTGTTTGCTGACGCAACCCCCACTGGTTGGGGCATTGCCACCACCTGTCA
GCTCCTTTCCGGGACTTTCGCTTTCCCCCTCCCTATTGCCACGGCGGAACTCATCGCCGCCTGCCTTGCC
CGCTGCTGGACAGGGGCTCGGCTGTTGGGCACTGACAATTCCGTGGTGTTGTCGGGGAAATCATCGTCCT
TTCCTTGGCTGCTCGCCTGTGTTGCCACCTGGATTCTGCGCGGGACGTCCTTCTGCTACGTCCCTTCGGC
CCTCAATCCAGCGGACCTTCCTTCCCGCGGCCTGCTGCCGGCTCTGCGGCCTCTTCCGCGTCTTCGCCTT
CGCCCTCAGACGAGTCGGATCTCCCTTTGGGCCGCCTCCCCGCATCGATACCGTCGACGATAAAATAAAA
GATTTTATTTAGTCTCCAGAAAAAGGGGGGAATGAAAGACCCCACCTGTAGGTTTGGCAAGCTAGCTTAA
GTAACGCCATTTTGCAAGGCATGGAAAAATACATAACTGAGAATAGAGAAGTTCAGATCAAGGTCAGGAA
CAGATGGAACAGCTGAATATGGGCCAAACAGGATATCTGTGGTAAGCAGTTCCTGCCCCGGCTCAGGGCC
AAGAACAGATGGAACAGCTGAATATGGGCCAAACAGGATATCTGTGGTAAGCAGTTCCTGCCCCGGCTCA
GGGCCAAGAACAGATGGTCCCCAGATGCGGTCCAGCCCTCAGCAGTTTCTAGAGAACCATCAGATGTTTC
CAGGGTGCCCCAAGGACCTGAAATGACCCTGTGCCTTATTTGAACTAACCAATCAGTTCGCTTCTCGCTT
CTGTTCGCGCGCTTCTGCTCCCCGAGCTCAATAAAAGAGCCCACAACCCCTCACTCGGGGCGCCAGTCCT
CCGATTGACTGAGTCGCCCGGGTACCCGTGTATCCAATAAACCCTCTTGCAGTTGCATCCGACTTGTGGT
CTCGCTGTTCCTTGGGAGGGTCTCCTCTGAGTGATTGACTACCCGTCAGCGGGGGTCTTTCACATGCAGC
ATGTATCAAAATTAATTTGGTTTTTTTTCTTAAGTATTTACATTAAATGGCCATAGTTGCATTAATGAAT
CGGCCAACGCGCGGGGAGAGGCGGTTTGCGTATTGGGCGCTCTTCCGCTTCCTCGCTCACTGACTCGCTG
CGCTCGGTCGTTCGGCTGCGGCGAGCGGTATCAGCTCACTCAAAGGCGGTAATACGGTTATCCACAGAAT
CAGGGGATAACGCAGGAAAGAACATGTGAGCAAAAGGCCAGCAAAAGGCCAGGAACCGTAAAAAGGCCGC
GTTGCTGGCGTTTTTCCATAGGCTCCGCCCCCCTGACGAGCATCACAAAAATCGACGCTCAAGTCAGAGG
TGGCGAAACCCGACAGGACTATAAAGATACCAGGCGTTTCCCCCTGGAAGCTCCCTCGTGCGCTCTCCTG
TTCCGACCCTGCCGCTTACCGGATACCTGTCCGCCTTTCTCCCTTCGGGAAGCGTGGCGCTTTCTCATAG
CTCACGCTGTAGGTATCTCAGTTCGGTGTAGGTCGTTCGCTCCAAGCTGGGCTGTGTGCACGAACCCCCC
GTTCAGCCCGACCGCTGCGCCTTATCCGGTAACTATCGTCTTGAGTCCAACCCGGTAAGACACGACTTAT
CGCCACTGGCAGCAGCCACTGGTAACAGGATTAGCAGAGCGAGGTATGTAGGCGGTGCTACAGAGTTCTT
GAAGTGGTGGCCTAACTACGGCTACACTAGAAGAACAGTATTTGGTATCTGCGCTCTGCTGAAGCCAGTT
ACCTTCGGAAAAAGAGTTGGTAGCTCTTGATCCGGCAAACAAACCACCGCTGGTAGCGGTGGTTTTTTTG
TTTGCAAGCAGCAGATTACGCGCAGAAAAAAAGGATCTCAAGAAGATCCTTTGATCTTTTCTACGGGGTC
TGACGCTCAGTGGAACGAAAACTCACGTTAAGGGATTTTGGTCATGAGATTATCAAAAAGGATCTTCACC
TAGATCCTTTTGCGGCCGGCCGCAAATCAATCTAAAGTATATATGAGTAAACTTGGTCTGACAGTTACCA
ATGCTTAATCAGTGAGGCACCTATCTCAGCGATCTGTCTATTTCGTTCATCCATAGTTGCCTGACTCCCC
GTCGTGTAGATAACTACGATACGGGAGGGCTTACCATCTGGCCCCAGTGCTGCAATGATACCGCGAGACC
CACGCTCACCGGCTCCAGATTTATCAGCAATAAACCAGCCAGCCGGAAGGGCCGAGCGCAGAAGTGGTCC
TGCAACTTTATCCGCCTCCATCCAGTCTATTAATTGTTGCCGGGAAGCTAGAGTAAGTAGTTCGCCAGTT
AATAGTTTGCGCAACGTTGTTGCCATTGCTACAGGCATCGTGGTGTCACGCTCGTCGTTTGGTATGGCTT
CATTCAGCTCCGGTTCCCAACGATCAAGGCGAGTTACATGATCCCCCATGTTGTGCAAAAAAGCGGTTAG
CTCCTTCGGTCCTCCGATCGTTGTCAGAAGTAAGTTGGCCGCAGTGTTATCACTCATGGTTATGGCAGCA
CTGCATAATTCTCTTACTGTCATGCCATCCGTAAGATGCTTTTCTGTGACTGGTGAGTACTCAACCAAGT
CATTCTGAGAATAGTGTATGCGGCGACCGAGTTGCTCTTGCCCGGCGTCAATACGGGATAATACCGCGCC
ACATAGCAGAACTTTAAAAGTGCTCATCATTGGAAAACGTTCTTCGGGGCGAAAACTCTCAAGGATCTTA
CCGCTGTTGAGATCCAGTTCGATGTAACCCACTCGTGCACCCAACTGATCTTCAGCATCTTTTACTTTCA
CCAGCGTTTCTGGGTGAGCAAAAACAGGAAGGCAAAATGCCGCAAAAAAGGGAATAAGGGCGACACGGAA
ATGTTGAATACTCATACTCTTCCTTTTTCAATATTATTGAAGCATTTATCAGGGTTATTGTCTCATGAGC
GGATACATATTTGAATGTATTTAGAAAAATAAACAAATAGGGGTTCCGCGCACATTTCCCCGAAAAGTGC
CACCTGCATAATGAAAGACCCCACCTGTAGGTTTGGCAAGCTAGCTTAAGTAACGCCATTTTGCAAGGCA
TGGAAAAATACATAACTGAGAATAGAAAAGTTCAGATCAAGGTCAGGAACAGATGGAACAGCTGAATATG
GGCCAAACAGGATATCTGTGGTAAGCAGTTCCTGCCCCGGCTCAGGGCCAAGAACAGATGGAACAGCTGA
ATATGGGCCAAACAGGATATCTGTGGTAAGCAGTTCCTGCCCCGGCTCAGGGCCAAGAACAGATGGTCCC
CAGATGCGGTCCAGCCCTCAGCAGTTTCTAGAGAACCATCAGATGTTTCCAGGGTGCCCCAAGGACCTGA
AATGACCCTGTGCCTTATTTGAACTAACCAATCAGTTCGCTTCTCGCTTCTGTTCGCGCGCTTCTGCTCC
CCGAGCTCAATAAAAGAGCCCACAACCCCTCACTCGGCGCGCCAGTCCTCCGATTGACTGAGTCGCCCGG
GTACCCGTGTATCCAATAAACCCTCTTGCAGTTGCATCCGACTTGTGGTCTCGCTGTTCCTTGGGAGGGT
CTCCTCTGAGTGATTGACTACCCGTCAGCGGGGGTCTTTCATTTGGGGGCTCGTCCGGGATCGGGAGACC
CCTGCCCAGGGACCACCGACCCACCACCGGGAGGTAAGCTGGCCAGCAACTTATCTGTGTCTGTCCGATT
GTCTAGTGTCTATGACTGATTTTATGCGCCTGCGTCGGTACTAGTTAGCTAACTAGCTCTGTATCTGGCG
GACCCGTGGTGGAACTGACGAGTTCGGAACACCCGGCCGCAACCCTGGGAGACGTCCCAGGGACTTCGGG
GGCCGTTTTTGTGGCCCGACCTGAGTCCAAAAATCCCGATCGTTTTGGACTCTTTGGTGCACCCCCCTAA
TAGGAGGGATATGTGGTTCTGGTAGGAGACGAGAACCTAAAACAGTTCCCGCCTCCGTCTGAATTTTTGC
TTTCGGTTTGGGACCGAAGCCGCGCCGCGCGTCTTGTCTGCTGCAGCATCGTTCTGTGTTGTCTCTGTCT
GACTGTGTTTCTGTATTTGTCTGAAAATTAGGGCCAGACTGTTACCACTCCCTTAAGTTTGACCTTAGGT
CACTGGAAAGATGTCGAGCGGATCGCTCACAACCAGTCGGTAGATGTCAAGAAGAGACGTTGGGTTACCT
TCTGCTCTGCAGAATGGCCAACCTTTAACGTCGGATGGCCGCGAGACGGCACCTTTAACCGAGACCTCAT
CACCCAGGTTAAGATCAAGGTCTTTTCACCTGGCCCGCATGGACACCCAGACCAGGTCCCCTACATCGTG
ACCTGGGAAGCCTTGGCTTTTGACCCCCCTCCCTGGGTCAAGCCCTTTGTACACCCTAAGCCTCCGCCTC
CTCTTCCTCCATCCGCCCCGTCTCTCCCCCTTGAACCTCCTCGTTCGACCCCGCCTCGATCCTCCCTTTA
TCCAGCCCTCACTCCTTCTCTAGGCGCCCCCATATGGCCATATGAGATCTTATATGGGGCACCCCCGCCC
CTTGTAAACTTCCCTGACCCTGACATGACAAGAGTTACTAACAGCCCCTCTCTCCAAGCTCACTTACAGG
CTCTCTACTTAGTCCAGCACGAAGTCTGGAGACCTCTGGCGGCAGCCTACCAAGAACAACTGGACCGACC
GGTGGTACCTCACCCTTACCGAG
Features (pLannotate 1.2.2; 18 found; start..end, strand, type, name):
    198..216     -  misc_feature   MCS (fragment): pBluescript multiple cloning site
    222..246     +  protein_bind   attB1: mutant version of attB; recombination site for the Gateway® BP reaction BP Clonase™
    286..853     +  CDS            H-Ras (G12V) (fragment): human oncoprotein generated by the G12V mutation in the small GTPase H-Ras
    862..1400    +  misc_feature   IRES: internal ribosome entry site (IRES) of the encephalomyocarditis virus (EMCV)
   1434..1706    +  CDS            Tp53 (fragment): P53_MOUSE - Also known as P53, Trp53. Experimental evidence at protein level: Swiss-Prot protein existence level 1. Acts as a tumor suppressor in many tumor types; induces growth arrest or apoptosis depending on the physiological circumstances and cell type. Involved in cell cycle regulation as a trans-activator that acts to negatively regulate cell division by controlling a set of genes required for this process. One of the activated genes is an inhibitor of cyclin-dependent kinases. Apoptosis induction seems to be mediated either by stimulation of BAX and FAS antigen expression, or by repres
   1724..1748    -  protein_bind   attB2: mutant version of attB; recombination site for the Gateway® BP reaction BP Clonase™
   1765..2353    +  misc_feature   WPRE: woodchuck hepatitis virus posttranscriptional regulatory element
   2411..2532    +  LTR            3' LTR (ΔU3) (fragment): self-inactivating 3' long terminal repeat (LTR) from Moloney murine leukemia virus
   2533..3002    +  LTR            LTR: long terminal repeat from Moloney murine leukemia virus
   3068..3120    -  CDS            lacI (fragment): lac repressor; lacI; The lac repressor binds to the lac operator to inhibit transcription in E. coli. This inhibition can be relieved by adding lactose or isopropyl-β-D-thiogalactopyranoside (IPTG).
   3303..3891    -  rep_origin     ori: high-copy-number ColE1/pMB1/pBR322/pUC origin of replication
   4055..4915    -  CDS            AmpR: β-lactamase; bla; confers resistance to ampicillin, carbenicillin, and related antibiotics
   4916..5020    -  promoter       AmpR promoter: bla
   5050..5643    +  LTR            LTR: long terminal repeat from Moloney murine leukemia virus
   5706..5905    +  misc_feature   MMLV Ψ: packaging signal of Moloney murine leukemia virus (MMLV)
   5957..6045    +  misc_feature   MESV Ψ (fragment): packaging signal of murine embryonic stem cell virus
   6122..6538    +  CDS            gag (truncated): truncated Moloney murine leukemia virus (MMLV) gag gene lacking the start codon
   6548..179     +  misc_feature   pol region (across the origin): Moloney murine leukemia virus (MMLV) pol region containing the splice acceptor site
