[The description below was written by a language model from this plasmid's Addgene catalogue record and pLannotate feature annotations shown in this document.]
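Description:
pMXs-HRAS(G12V)-IRES-p53DD is a Moloney murine leukemia virus–based gammaretroviral expression vector built on the Gateway-adapted pMXs-gw backbone, intended for delivering two cooperating transgenes into mammalian cells. In bacteria it is maintained through a high-copy ColE1/pUC-type origin and selected with ampicillin via the β-lactamase gene and its native promoter.

The viral portion runs from a 5′ MMLV LTR, which serves as the promoter for the genomic transcript, through the MMLV packaging signal (with an adjacent MESV Ψ fragment), a truncated gag lacking its start codon, and a pol-derived region carrying the splice acceptor. These elements allow efficient encapsidation of the RNA when gag, pol and env are supplied in trans by a packaging cell line or helper plasmids. The payload sits between attB1 and attB2 sites left by Gateway recombination: the human H-Ras G12V oncogenic mutant is translated cap-dependently, followed by an EMCV IRES that drives translation of a short fragment of mouse Trp53 from the same transcript. This fragment corresponds to the p53DD named in the record, generally known as a dominant-negative that interferes with endogenous p53 function. A WPRE downstream of the cassette enhances transcript stability and expression, and the 3′ MMLV LTR closes the provirus. The annotation tool also labels a short adjacent stretch as a ΔU3 LTR fragment, but the record does not otherwise indicate a self-inactivating design.

The record describes the construct's purpose as retroviral co-expression of HRAS(G12V) and p53DD, abbreviated "RIDD". The associated publication concerns direct conversion of cells into motor neurons using compact transcription factor cassettes, but the record does not state this plasmid's specific role in that work.
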