Addgene plasmid #233185: pMXs-HRAS(G12V)-IRES-p53DD
Purpose: Retroviral expression of HRAS(G12V) and p53DD (RIDD)
Depositing lab: Kate Galloway. Depositing organization: Massachusetts Institute of Technology. Publication: Compact transcription factor cassettes generate functional, engraftable motor neurons by direct conversion. Wang NB, Adewumi HO, Lende-Dorn BA, Beitz AM, O'Shea TM, Galloway KE. Cell Syst. 2025 Mar 10:101206. doi: 10.1016/j.cels.2025.101206. PubMed 40086435.
Backbone
  Vector backbone: pMXs-gw
  Vector type: Mammalian Expression, Retroviral
Growth in bacteria
  Bacterial resistance: Ampicillin, 100 μg/mL
  Growth temperature: 30°C
  Growth strain: NEB Stable
  Copy number: High Copy
Gene/Insert
  Cloning method: Gateway Cloning
Terms and licenses: Academic/Nonprofit Terms; Industry Terms: Not Available to Industry
How to cite: pMXs-HRAS(G12V)-IRES-p53DD was a gift from Kate Galloway (Addgene plasmid # 233185 ; http://n2t.net/addgene:233185 ; RRID:Addgene_233185)
