>Addgene plasmid #233185 | pMXs-HRAS(G12V)-IRES-p53DD | depositor partial sequence | sequence record 458750 | HRAS(G12V)
ATGACCGAATACAAGCTGGTGGTGGTGGGCGCCGTCGGTGTGGGCAAGAGTGCGCTGACCATCCAGCTGA
TCCAGAACCATTTTGTGGACGAATACGACCCCACTATAGAGGATTCCTACCGGAAGCAGGTGGTCATTGA
TGGGGAGACGTGCCTGTTGGACATCCTGGATACCGCCGGCCAGGAGGAGTACAGCGCCATGCGGGACCAG
TACATGCGCACCGGGGAGGGCTTCCTGTGTGTGTTTGCCATCAACAACACCAAGTCTTTTGAGGACATCC
ACCAGTACAGGGAGCAGATCAAACGGGTGAAGGACTCGGATGACGTGCCCATGGTGCTGGTGGGGAACAA
GTGTGACCTGGCTGCACGCACTGTGGAATCTCGGCAGGCTCAGGACCTCGCCCGAAGCTACGGCATCCCC
TACATCGAGACCTCGGCCAAGACCCGGCAGGGAGTGGAGGATGCCTTCTACACGTTGGTGCGTGAGATCC
GGCAGCACAAGCTGCGGAAGCTGAACCCTCCTGATGAGAGTGGCCCCGGCTGCATGAGCTGCAAGTGTGT
GCTCTCCTAA
