>Addgene plasmid #233185 | pMXs-HRAS(G12V)-IRES-p53DD | depositor partial sequence | sequence record 458751 | p53DD
ATGACTGCCATGGAGGAGTCACAGTCGGATATCAGCCTCAAGAGAGCGCTGCCCACCTGCACAAGCGCCT
CTCCCCCGCAAAAGAAAAAACCACTTGATGGAGAGTATTTCACCCTCAAGATCCGCGGGCGTAAACGCTT
CGAGATGTTCCGGGAGCTGAATGAGGCCTTAGAGTTAAAGGATGCCCATGCTACAGAGGAGTCTGGAGAC
AGCAGGGCTCACTCCAGCTACCTGAAGACCAAGAAGGGCCAGTCTACTTCCCGCCATAAAAAAACAATGG
TCAAGAAAGTGGGGCCTGACTCAGACTAA
